Addgene plasmid #73615: pTriEx-mCherry-LINXb3
Purpose: Light-induced nuclear export switch for microscopy in mammalian cells.
Depositing lab: Brian Kuhlman. Depositing organization: University of North Carolina at Chapel Hill. Publication: Light-induced nuclear export reveals rapid dynamics of epigenetic modifications. Yumerefendi H, Lerner AM, Zimmerman SP, Hahn K, Bear JE, Strahl BD, Kuhlman B. Nat Chem Biol. 2016 Jun;12(6):399-401. doi: 10.1038/nchembio.2068. Epub 2016 Apr 18. PubMed 27089030.
Backbone
  Vector backbone: pTriEx
  Backbone size w/o insert (bp): 5940
  Total vector size (bp): 6864
  Vector type: Mammalian Expression, Bacterial Expression, Insect Expression
Growth in bacteria
  Bacterial resistance: Ampicillin, 100 μg/mL
  Growth temperature: 37°C
  Growth strain: DH5alpha
  Copy number: High Copy
Gene/Insert
  Gene/Insert name: LINXb3
  Species: Synthetic; Avena Sativa
  Insert size (bp): 924
  Tag / fusion protein: mCherry (N terminal on insert)
  Cloning method: Restriction Enzyme; 5′ cloning site KpnI (not destroyed); 3′ cloning site HindIII (not destroyed)
  Sequencing primers: 5′ CCCAACACAATATATTATAGTTAAATAAGAATTATTATC; 3′ GGTGGTGCTCGAGATCCTCGGGG
Terms and licenses: Academic/Nonprofit Terms; Industry Terms: Not Available to Industry
How to cite: pTriEx-mCherry-LINXb3 was a gift from Brian Kuhlman (Addgene plasmid # 73615 ; http://n2t.net/addgene:73615 ; RRID:Addgene_73615)
