[The description below was written by a language model from this plasmid's Addgene catalogue record and pLannotate feature annotations shown in this document.]
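Description:
pTriEx-mCherry-LINXb3 is a triple-host expression plasmid built on the pTriEx backbone, encoding a light-induced nuclear export (LINX) switch fused at its N terminus to the red fluorescent protein mCherry. It is maintained in E. coli through a high-copy ColE1/pUC-type origin and selected with ampicillin via the β-lactamase gene. The total size is about 6.9 kb (the catalogue and the sequence record differ by three bases).

The open reading frame lies downstream of three stacked promoters characteristic of pTriEx. A CMV enhancer/chicken β-actin promoter with a chimeric intron serves mammalian cells, a T7 promoter with a lac operator allows IPTG-regulated bacterial expression, and the baculovirus p10 promoter drives expression in insect cells. Flanking lef2/ORF603 and ORF1629 regions permit recombination into a baculovirus genome, and a single loxP site lies beyond the cassette. Transcripts end at a rabbit β-globin polyadenylation signal or a T7 terminator.

The roughly 0.9 kb LINXb3 insert, cloned between KpnI and HindIII, is listed as synthetic and Avena sativa in origin. The automated annotation labels two stretches after mCherry as "miniSOG" and "SH3", both flavin-binding proteins of Arabidopsis origin. These are probably homology hits to related flavin-binding light-sensing sequence in the insert, given the recorded oat origin, rather than those proteins themselves. The record does not detail the internal design of the switch, including its export or localisation signals. HSV and 6xHis tag sequences are annotated downstream of the insert, though whether they are read in frame is not stated. The stated use is live-cell microscopy in mammalian cells, where mCherry reports light-driven movement of the fusion out of the nucleus.
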