Features (pLannotate 1.2.2; 23 found; start..end, strand, type, name):
      4..39      +  CDS            lef2 (fragment): baculovirus late expression factor 2
    181..1008    +  misc_recomb    baculovirus recombination region (lef2/ORF603): contains ORF603 and part of lef2
   1020..1078    +  misc_recomb    baculovirus recombination region (ORF603) (fragment): contains ORF603 and part of lef2
   1140..1443    +  enhancer       CMV enhancer: human cytomegalovirus immediate early enhancer
   1449..1726    +  promoter       chicken β-actin promoter: No description available
   1727..1862    +  intron         hybrid intron (fragment): hybrid between chicken β-actin (CBA) and minute virus of mice (MMV) introns (Gray et al., 2011)
   1951..2081    +  intron         chimeric intron (fragment): chimera between introns from chicken β-actin and rabbit β-globin
   2150..2168    +  promoter       T7 promoter: promoter for bacteriophage T7 RNA polymerase
   2169..2193    +  protein_bind   lac operator: The lac repressor binds to the lac operator to inhibit transcription in E. coli. This inhibition can be relieved by adding lactose or isopropyl-β-D-thiogalactopyranoside (IPTG). lac repressor encoded by lacI
   2209..2318    +  promoter       p10 promoter: baculovirus promoter for expression in insect cells
   2333..3040    +  CDS            mCherry: mCherry is a basic (constitutively fluorescent) red fluorescent protein published in 2004, derived from Discosoma sp.. It is reported to be a very rapidly-maturing monomer with low acid sensitivity.
   3113..3430    +  CDS            miniSOG: miniSOG is a basic (constitutively fluorescent) cyan fluorescent protein published in 2011, derived from Arabidopsis thaliana. It requires the cofactor flavin for fluorescence.
   3545..3877    +  CDS            SH3: SH3 is a basic (constitutively fluorescent) cyan fluorescent protein published in 2019, derived from Arabidopsis thaliana. It requires the cofactor flavin for fluorescence.
   4010..4042    +  CDS            HSV tag: HSV (herpes simplex virus) epitope tag
   4052..4069    +  CDS            6xHis: 6xHis affinity tag
   4084..4152    +  CDS            HBB (fragment): HBB_PONPY - Experimental evidence at transcript level: Swiss-Prot protein existence level 2. Involved in oxygen transport from the lung to the various peripheral tissues. From Pongo pygmaeus (Bornean orangutan).
   4227..4282    +  polyA_signal   β-globin poly(A) signal: rabbit β-globin polyadenylation signal (Gil and Proudfoot, 1987)
   4370..4417    +  terminator     T7 terminator: transcription terminator for bacteriophage T7 RNA polymerase
   4430..5135    +  misc_recomb    baculovirus recombination region (ORF1629): contains part of ORF1629
   5144..5177    +  protein_bind   loxP: Cre-mediated recombination occurs in the 8-bp core sequence (GCATACAT). Cre recombinase
   5345..5932    -  rep_origin     ori: high-copy-number ColE1/pMB1/pBR322/pUC origin of replication
   5945..6805    -  CDS            AmpR: β-lactamase; bla; confers resistance to ampicillin, carbenicillin, and related antibiotics
   6806..6857    -  promoter       AmpR promoter (fragment): bla
>Addgene plasmid #73615 | pTriEx-mCherry-LINXb3 | depositor full sequence | sequence record 146810 | pTriEx-mCherry-LINXb3 sequence 6867 bps
TCCTGCATCTTTTAATCAAATCCCAAGATGTGTATAAACGCGCCGGTATGTACAGGAAGAGGTTTATACT
AAACTGTTACATTGCAAACGTGGTTTCGTGTGCCAAGTGTGAAAACCGATGTTTAATCAAGGCTCTGACG
CATTTCTACAACCACGACTCCAAGTGTGTGGGTGAAGTCATGCATCTTTTAATCAAATCCCAAGATGTGT
ATAAACCACCAAACTGCCAAAAAATGAAAACTGTCGACAAGCTCTGTCCGTTTGCTGGCAACTGCAAGGG
TCTCAATCCTATTTGTAATTATTGAATAATAAAACAATTATAAATGTCAAATTTGTTTTTTATTAACGAT
ACAAACCAAACGCAACAAGAACATTTGTAGTATTATCTATAATTGAAAACGCGTAGTTATAATCGCTGAG
GTAATATTTAAAATCATTTTCAAATGATTCACAGTTAATTTGCGACAATATAATTTTATTTTCACATAAA
CTAGACGCCTTGTCGTCTTCTTCTTCGTATTCCTTCTCTTTTTCATTTTTCTCTTCATAAAAATTAACAT
AGTTATTATCGTATCCATATATGTATCTATCGTATAGAGTAAATTTTTTGTTGTCATAAATATATATGTC
TTTTTTAATGGGGTGTATAGTACCGCTGCGCATAGTTTTTCTGTAATTTACAACAGTGCTATTTTCTGGT
AGTTCTTCGGAGTGTGTTGCTTTAATTATTAAATTTATATAATCAATGAATTTGGGATCGTCGGTTTTGT
ACAATATGTTGCCGGCATAGTACGCAGCTTCTTCTAGTTCAATTACACCATTTTTTAGCAGCACCGGATT
AACATAACTTTCCAAAATGTTGTACGAACCGTTAAACAAAAACAGTTCACCTCCCTTTTCTATACTATTG
TCTGCGAGCAGTTGTTTGTTGTTAAAAATAACAGCCATTGTAATGAGACGCACAAACTAATATCACAAAC
TGGAAATGTCTATCAATATATAGTTGCTGATGGCCGGCCGTAATGAGACGCACAAACTAATATCACAAAC
TGGAAATGTCTATCAATATATAGTTGCTCTAGTTATTAATAGTAATCAATTACGGGGTCATTAGTTCATA
GCCCATATATGGAGTTCCGCGTTACATAACTTACGGTAAATGGCCCGCCTGGCTGACCGCCCAACGACCC
CCGCCCATTGACGTCAATAATGACGTATGTTCCCATAGTAACGCCAATAGGGACTTTCCATTGACGTCAA
TGGGTGGAGTATTTACGGTAAACTGCCCACTTGGCAGTACATCAAGTGTATCATATGCCAAGTACGCCCC
CTATTGACGTCAATGACGGTAAATGGCCCGCCTGGCATTATGCCCAGTACATGACCTTATGGGACTTTCC
TACTTGGCAGTACATCTACGTATTAGTCATCGCTATTACCATGCATGGTCGAGGTGAGCCCCACGTTCTG
CTTCACTCTCCCCATCTCCCCCCCCTCCCCACCCCCAATTTTGTATTTATTTATTTTTTAATTATTTTGT
GCAGCGATGGGGGCGGGGGGGGGGGGGGGGCGCGCGCCAGGCGGGGCGGGGCGGGGCGAGGGGCGGGGCG
GGGCGAGGCGGAGAGGTGCGGCGGCAGCCAATCAGAGCGGCGCGCTCCGAAAGTTTCCTTTTATGGCGAG
GCGGCGGCGGCGGCGGCCCTATAAAAAGCGAAGCGCGCGGCGGGCGGGAGTCGCTGCGCGCTGCCTTCGC
CCCGTGCCCCGCTCCGCCGCCGCCTCGCGCCGCCCGCCCCGGCTCTGACTGACCGCGTTACTCCCACAGG
TGAGCGGGCGGGACGGCCCTTCTCCTTCGGGCTGTAATTAGCGCTTGGTTTAATGACGGCTTGTTTCTTT
TCTGTGGCTGCGTGAAAGCCTTGAGGGGCTCCGGGAGGGCCCTTTGTGCGGGGGGAGCGGCTCGGGGCTG
TCCGCGGGGGGACGGCTGCCTTCGGGGGGGACGGGGCAGGGCGGGGTTCGGCTTCTGGCGTGTGACCGGC
GGCTCTAGAGCCTCTGCTAACCATGTTCATGCCTTCTTCTTTTTCCTACAGCTCCTGGGCAACGTGCTGG
TTATTGTGCTGTCTCATCATTTTGGCAAAGAATTGGATCGGACCGAAATTAATACGACTCACTATAGGGG
AATTGTGAGCGGATAACAATTCCCCGGAGTTAATCCGGGACCTTTAATTCAACCCAACACAATATATTAT
AGTTAAATAAGAATTATTATCAAATCATTTGTATATTAATTAAAATACTATACTGTAAATTACATTTTAT
TTACAATCAAAGGAGATATACCATGGTGAGCAAGGGCGAGGAGGATAACATGGCCATCATCAAGGAGTTC
ATGCGCTTCAAGGTGCACATGGAGGGCTCCGTGAACGGCCACGAGTTCGAGATCGAGGGCGAGGGCGAGG
GCCGCCCCTACGAGGGCACCCAGACCGCCAAGCTGAAGGTGACCAAGGGTGGCCCCCTGCCCTTCGCCTG
GGACATCCTGTCCCCTCAGTTCATGTACGGCTCCAAGGCCTACGTGAAGCACCCCGCCGACATCCCCGAC
TACTTGAAGCTGTCCTTCCCCGAGGGCTTCAAGTGGGAGCGCGTGATGAACTTCGAGGACGGCGGCGTGG
TGACCGTGACCCAGGACTCCTCCCTGCAGGACGGCGAGTTCATCTACAAGGTGAAGCTGCGCGGCACCAA
CTTCCCCTCCGACGGCCCTGTAATGCAGAAGAAGACTATGGGCTGGGAGGCCTCCTCCGAGCGGATGTAC
CCCGAGGACGGCGCCCTGAAGGGCGAGATCAAGCAGAGGCTGAAGCTGAAGGACGGCGGCCACTACGACG
CTGAGGTCAAGACCACCTACAAGGCCAAGAAGCCCGTGCAGCTGCCCGGCGCCTACAACGTCAACATCAA
GTTGGACATCACCTCCCACAACGAGGACTACACCATCGTGGAACAGTACGAACGCGCCGAGGGCCGCCAC
TCCACCGGCGGCATGGACGAGCTGTACAAGGGTACCCCGGCCGCCAAGAGGGCGAAGCTGGACGGTTCTG
GAAGTGGATCCTTGGCTACTACACTTGAACGTATTGAGAAGAACTTTGTCATTACTGACCCAAGATTGCC
AGATAATCCCATTATATTCGCGTCCGATAGTTTCTTGCAGTTGACAGAATATAGCCGTGAAGAAATTTTG
GGAAGAAACTGCAGGTTTCTACAAGGTCCTGAAACTGATCGCGCGACAGTGAGAAAAATTAGAGATGCCA
TAGATAACCAAACAGAGGTCACTGTTCAGCTGATTAATTATACAAAGAGTGGTAAAAAGTTCTGGAACCT
CTTTCACTTGCAGCCTATGCGAGATCAGAAGGGAGATGTCCAGTACTTTATTGGGGTTCAGTTGGATGGA
ACTGAGCATGTCCGAGATGCTGCCGAGAGAGAGGGAGTCATGCTGATTAAGAAAACTGCAGAAAATATTG
ATGAAGCGGCGGACGAGCTGGCGCTGAAGCTGGCCACCCTAGAGCTCATTGAGAAGAACTTTGTCATTAC
TGACCCAAGATTGCCAGATAATCCCATTATATTCGCGTCCGATAGTTTCTTGCAGTTGACAGAATATAGC
CGTGAAGAAATTTTGGGAAGAAACTGCAGGTTTCTACAAGGTCCTGAAACTGATCGCGCGACAGTGAGAA
AAATTAGAGATGCCATAGATAACCAAACAGAGGTCACTGTTCAGCTGATTAATTATACAAAGAGTGGTAA
AAAGTTCTGGAACCTCTTTCACTTGCAGCCTATGCGAGATCAGAAGGGAGATGTCCAGTACTTTATTGGG
GTTCAGTTGGATGGAACTGAGCATGTCCGAGATGCTGCCGAGAGAGAGGGAGTCATGCTGATTAAGAAAA
CTGCAGAAAATATTGATGAAGCGGCAAAAGAGCTGCCCGACGCCAACCTGTAAAAGCTTGCGGCCGCACA
GCTGTATACACGTGCAAGCCAGCCAGAACTCGCCCCGGAAGACCCCGAGGATCTCGAGCACCACCATCAC
CATCACCATCACTAAGTGATTAACCTCAGGTGCAGGCTGCCTATCAGAAGGTGGTGGCTGGTGTGGCCAA
TGCCCTGGCTCACAAATACCACTGAGATCGATCTTTTTCCCTCTGCCAAAAATTATGGGGACATCATGAA
GCCCCTTGAGCATCTGACTTCTGGCTAATAAAGGAAATTTATTTTCATTGCAATAGTGTGTTGGAATTTT
TTGTGTCTCTCACTCGGAAGGACATATGGGAGGGCAAATCATTTAAAACATCAGAATGAGTATTTGGTTT
AGAGTTTGGCAACATATGCCCATATGTAACTAGCATAACCCCTTGGGGCCTCTAAACGGGTCTTGAGGGG
TTTTTTGCTGAAAGCATGCGGAGGAAATTCTCCTTGAAGTTTCCCTGGTGTTCAAAGTAAAGGAGTTTGC
ACCAGACGCACCTCTGTTCACTGGTCCGGCGTATTAAAACACGATACATTGTTATTAGTACATTTATTAA
GCGCTAGATTCTGTGCGTTGTTGATTTACAGACAATTGTTGTACGTATTTTAATAATTCATTAAATTTAT
AATCTTTAGGGTGGTATGTTAGAGCGAAAATCAAATGATTTTCAGCGTCTTTATATCTGAATTTAAATAT
TAAATCCTCAATAGATTTGTAAAATAGGTTTCGATTAGTTTCAAACAAGGGTTGTTTTTCCGAACCGATG
GCTGGACTATCTAATGGATTTTCGCTCAACGCCACAAAACTTGCCAAATCTTGTAGCAGCAATCTAGCTT
TGTCGATATTCGTTTGTGTTTTGTTTTGTAATAAAGGTTCGACGTCGTTCAAAATATTATGCGCTTTTGT
ATTTCTTTCATCACTGTCGTTAGTGTACAATTGACTCGACGTAAACACGTTAAATAGAGCTTGGACATAT
TTAACATCGGGCGTGTTAGCTTTATTAGGCCGATTATCGTCGTCGTCCCAACCCTCGTCGTTAGAAGTTG
CTTCCGAAGACGATTTTGCCATAGCCACACGACGCCTATTAATTGTGTCGGCTAACACGTCCGCGATCAA
ATTTGTAGTTGAGCTTTTTGGAATTGCGATCGCATAACTTCGTATAGCATACATTATACGAAGTTATAAG
CTCGGAACGCTGCGCTCGGTCGTTCGGCTGCGGCGAGCGGTATCAGCTCACTCAAAGGCGGTAATACGGT
TATCCACAGAATCAGGGGATAACGCAGGAAAGAACATGTGAGCAAAAGGCCAGCAAAAGGCCAGGAACCG
TAAAAAGGCCGCGTTGCTGGCGTTTTTCCATAGGCTCCGCCCCCTGACGAGCATCACAAAAATCGACGCT
CAAGTCAGAGGTGGCGAAACCCGACAGGACTATAAAGATACCAGGCGTTTCCCCCTGGAAGCTCCCTCGT
GCGCTCTCCTGTTCCGACCCTGCCGCTTACCGGATACCTGTCCGCCTTTCTCCCTTCGGGAAGCGTGGCG
CTTTCTCAATGCTCACGCTGTAGGTATCTCAGTTCGGTGTAGGTCGTTCGCTCCAAGCTGGGCTGTGTGC
ACGAACCCCCCGTTCAGCCCGACCGCTGCGCCTTATCCGGTAACTATCGTCTTGAGTCCAACCCGGTAAG
ACACGACTTATCGCCACTGGCAGCAGCCACTGGTAACAGGATTAGCAGAGCGAGGTATGTAGGCGGTGCT
ACAGAGTTCTTGAAGTGGTGGCCTAACTACGGCTACACTAGAAGAACAGTATTTGGTATCTGCGCTCTGC
TGAAGCCAGTTACCTTCGGAAAAAGAGTTGGTAGCTCTTGATCCGGCAAACAAACCACCGCTGGTAGCGG
TGGTTTTTTTGTTTGCAAGCAGCAGATTACGCGCAGAAAAAAAGGATCTCAAGAAGATCCTTTGTTACCA
ATGCTTAATCAGTGAGGCACCTATCTCAGCGATCTGTCTATTTCGTTCATCCATAGTTGCCTGACTCCCC
GTCGTGTAGATAACTACGATACGGGAGGGCTTACCATCTGGCCCCAGTGCTGCAATGATACCGCGAGACC
CACGCTCACCGGCTCCAGATTTATCAGCAATAAACCAGCCAGCCGGAAGGGCCGAGCGCAGAAGTGGTCC
TGCAACTTTATCCGCCTCCATCCAGTCTATTAATTGTTGCCGGGAAGCTAGAGTAAGTAGTTCGCCAGTT
AATAGTTTGCGCAACGTTGTTGCCATTGCTACAGGCATCGTGGTGTCACGCTCGTCGTTTGGTATGGCTT
CATTCAGCTCCGGTTCCCAACGATCAAGGCGAGTTACATGATCCCCCATGTTGTGCAAAAAAGCGGTTAG
CTCCTTCGGTCCTCCGATCGTTGTCAGAAGTAAGTTGGCCGCAGTGTTATCACTCATGGTTATGGCAGCA
CTGCATAATTCTCTTACTGTCATGCCATCCGTAAGATGCTTTTCTGTGACTGGTGAGTACTCAACCAAGT
CATTCTGAGAATAGTGTATGCGGCGACCGAGTTGCTCTTGCCCGGCGTCAATACGGGATAATACCGCGCC
ACATAGCAGAACTTTAAAAGTGCTCATCATTGGAAAACGTTCTTCGGGGCGAAAACTCTCAAGGATCTTA
CCGCTGTTGAGATCCAGTTCGATGTAACCCACTCGTGCACCCAACTGATCTTCAGCATCTTTTACTTTCA
CCAGCGTTTCTGGGTGAGCAAAAACAGGAAGGCAAAATGCCGCAAAAAAGGGAATAAGGGCGACACGGAA
ATGTTGAATACTCATACTCTTCCTTTTTCAATATTATTGAAGCATTTATCAGGGTTATTGTCTCATGTCC
GCGCGTT
