>Addgene plasmid #73615 | pTriEx-mCherry-LINXb3 | addgene partial sequence | sequence record 145591 | pTriExUP 5'-GGTTATTGTGCTGTCTCATCA-3'
ATTATACGACTCACTATAGGGGAATTGTGAGCGGATAACAATTCCCCGGAGTTAATCCGGGACCTTTAAT
TCAACCCAACACAATATATTATAGTTAAATAAGAATTATTATCAAATCATTTGTATATTAATTAAAATAC
TATACTGTAAATTACATTTTATTTACAATCAAAGGAGATATACCATGGTGAGCAAGGGCGAGGAGGATAA
CATGGCCATCATCAAGGAGTTCATGCGCTTCAAGGTGCACATGGAGGGCTCCGTGAACGGCCACGAGTTC
GAGATCGAGGGCGAGGGCGAGGGCCGCCCCTACGAGGGCACCCAGACCGCCAAGCTGAAGGTGACCAAGG
GTGGCCCCCTGCCCTTCGCCTGGGACATCCTGTCCCCTCAGTTCATGTACGGCTCCAAGGCCTACGTGAA
GCACCCCGCCGACATCCCCGACTACTTGAAGCTGTCCTTCCCCGAGGGCTTCAAGTGGGAGCGCGTGATG
AACTTCGAGGACGGCGGCGTGGTGACCGTGACCCAGGACTCCTCCCTGCAGGACGGCGAGTTCATCTACA
AGGTGAAGCTGCGCGGCACCAACTTCCCCTCCGACGGCCCTGTAATGCAGAAGAAGACTATGGGCTGGGA
GGCCTCCTCCGAGCGGATGTACCCCGAGGACGGCGCCCTGAAGGGCGAGATCAAGCAGAGGCTGAAGCTG
AAGGACGGCGGCCACTACGACGCTGAGGTCAAGACCACCTACAAGGCCAAGAAGCCCGTGCAGCTGCCCG
GCGCCTACAACGTCAACATCAAGTTGGACATCACCTCCCACAACGAGGACTACACC
