>Addgene plasmid #73615 | pTriEx-mCherry-LINXb3 | addgene partial sequence | sequence record 145592 | pTriExDOWN 5'-TCGATCTCAGTGGTATTTGTG-3'
GGCAGCCTGCACCTGAGGTTAATCACTTAGTGATGGTGATGGTGATGGTGGTGCTCGAGATCCTCGGGGT
CTTCCGGGGCGAGTTCTGGCTGGCTTGCACGTGTATACAGCTGTGCGGCCGCAAGCTTTTACAGGTTGGC
GTCGGGCAGCTCTTTTGCCGCTTCATCAATATTTTCTGCAGTTTTCTTAATCAGCATGACTCCCTCTCTC
TCGGCAGCATCTCGGACATGCTCAGTTCCATCCAACTGAACCCCAATAAAGTACTGGACATCTCCCTTCT
GATCTCGCATAGGCTGCAAGTGAAAGAGGTTCCAGAACTTTTTACCACTCTTTGTATAATTAATCAGCTG
AACAGTGACCTCTGTTTGGTTATCTATGGCATCTCTAATTTTTCTCACTGTCGCGCGATCAGTTTCAGGA
CCTTGTAGAAACCTGCAGTTTCTTCCCAAAATTTCTTCACGGCTATATTCTGTCAACTGCAAGAAACTAT
CGGACGCGAATATAATGGGATTATCTGGCAATCTTGGGTCAGTAATGACAAAGTTCTTCTCAATGAGCTC
TAGGGTGGCCAGCTTCAGCGCCAGCTCGTCCGCCGCTTCATCAATATTTTCTGCAGTTTTCTTAATCAGC
ATGACTCCCTCTCTCTCGGCAGCATCTCGGACATGCTCAGTTCCATCCAACTGAACCCCAATAAAGTACT
GGACATCTCCCTTCTGATCTCGCATAGGCTGCAAGTGAAAGAGGTTCCAGAACTTTTTACCACTCTTTGT
ATAATTAATCAGCTGAACAGTGACCTCTGTTTGGTTATCTATGG
