>Addgene plasmid #73615 | pTriEx-mCherry-LINXb3 | addgene partial sequence | sequence record 146809 | mCherry-F 5'-ccccgtaatgcagaagaaga-3'
CGGATGTACCCCGAGGACGGCGCCCTGAAGGGCGAGATCAAGCAGAGGCTGAAGCTGAAGGACGGCGGCC
ACTACGACGCTGAGGTCAAGACCACCTACAAGGCCAAGAAGCCCGTGCAGCTGCCCGGCGCCTACAACGT
CAACATCAAGTTGGACATCACCTCCCACAACGAGGACTACACCATCGTGGAACAGTACGAACGCGCCGAG
GGCCGCCACTCCACCGGCGGCATGGACGAGCTGTACAAGGGTACCCCGGCCGCCAAGAGGGCGAAGCTGG
ACGGTTCTGGAAGTGGATCCTTGGCTACTACACTTGAACGTATTGAGAAGAACTTTGTCATTACTGACCC
AAGATTGCCAGATAATCCCATTATATTCGCGTCCGATAGTTTCTTGCAGTTGACAGAATATAGCCGTGAA
GAAATTTTGGGAAGAAACTGCAGGTTTCTACAAGGTCCTGAAACTGATCGCGCGACAGTGAGAAAAATTA
GAGATGCCATAGATAACCAAACAGAGGTCACTGTTCAGCTGATTAATTATACAAAGAGTGGTAAAAAGTT
CTGGAACCTCTTTCACTTGCAGCCTATGCGAGATCAGAAGGGAGATGTCCAGTACTTTATTGGGGTTCAG
TTGGATGGAACTGAGCATGTCCGAGATGCTGCCGAGAGAGAGGGAGTCATGCTGATTAAGAAAACTGCAG
AAAATATTGATGAAGCGGCGGACGAGCTGGCGCTGAAGCTGGCCACCCTAGAGCTCATTGAGAAGAACTT
TGTCATTACTGACCCAAGATTGCCAGATAATCCCATTATATTCGCGTCCGATAGTTTCTTGCAGTTGACA
GAATATAGCCGTGAAGAAATT
